LOCUS       Exported 10565 bp ds-DNA circular SYN 12-MAY-2021
DEFINITION  synthetic circular DNA
ACCESSION   .
VERSION     .
KEYWORDS    TroponinT-GCaMP5-Zeo
SOURCE      synthetic DNA construct
  ORGANISM  synthetic DNA construct
REFERENCE   1 (bases 1 to 10565)
  AUTHORS   Addis RC, Ifkovits JL, Pinto F, Kellam LD, Esteso P, Rentschler S,
            Christoforou N, Epstein JA, Gearhart JD
  TITLE     Optimization of direct fibroblast reprogramming to cardiomyocytes
            using calcium activity as a functional measure of success.
  JOURNAL   J Mol Cell Cardiol. 2013 Apr 13;60C:97-106. doi:
            10.1016/j.yjmcc.2013.04.004.
  PUBMED    23591016
REFERENCE   2 (bases 1 to 10565)
  AUTHORS   .
  TITLE     Direct Submission
  JOURNAL   Exported May 12, 2021 from SnapGene Server 1.1.58
            http://www.snapgene.com
FEATURES             Location/Qualifiers
     source          1..10565
                     /organism="synthetic DNA construct"
                     /mol_type="other DNA"
     primer_bind     complement(47..66)
                     /label=pRS-marker
                     /note="pRS vectors, use to sequence yeast selectable
                     marker"
     enhancer        238..617
                     /label=CMV enhancer
                     /note="human cytomegalovirus immediate early enhancer"
     promoter        619..817
                     /label=CMV promoter
                     /note="human cytomegalovirus (CMV) immediate early
                     promoter"
     primer_bind     772..792
                     /label=CMV-F
                     /note="Human CMV immediate early promoter, forward primer"
     LTR             835..1015
                     /label=5' LTR (truncated)
                     /note="truncated 5' long terminal repeat (LTR) from HIV-1"
     misc_feature    1062..1187
                     /label=HIV-1 Psi
                     /note="packaging signal of human immunodeficiency virus
                     type 1"
     misc_feature    1680..1913
                     /label=RRE
                     /note="The Rev response element (RRE) of HIV-1 allows for
                     Rev-dependent mRNA export from the nucleus to the
                     cytoplasm."
     CDS             2098..2142
                     /codon_start=1
                     /product="antigenic peptide corresponding to amino acids
                     655 to 669 of the HIV envelope protein gp41 (Lutje Hulsik
                     et al., 2013)"
                     /label=gp41 peptide
                     /note="recognized by the 2H10 single-chain llama nanobody"
                     /translation="KNEQELLELDKWASL"
     misc_feature    2440..2557
                     /label=cPPT/CTS
                     /note="central polypurine tract and central termination
                     sequence of HIV-1"
     primer_bind     3220..3239
                     /label=T7
                     /note="T7 promoter, forward primer"
     promoter        3220..3238
                     /label=T7 promoter
                     /note="promoter for bacteriophage T7 RNA polymerase"
     protein_bind    3270..3294
                     /gene="mutant version of attB"
                     /label=attB1
                     /bound_moiety="BP Clonase(TM)"
                     /note="recombination site for the Gateway(R) BP reaction"
     CDS             3304..3321
                     /codon_start=1
                     /product="6xHis affinity tag"
                     /label=6xHis
                     /translation="HHHHHH"
     CDS             3325..3357
                     /codon_start=1
                     /product="leader peptide from bacteriophage T7 gene 10"
                     /label=T7 tag (gene 10 leader)
                     /note="promotes efficient translation in E. coli"
                     /translation="MASMTGGQQMG"
     CDS             3361..3384
                     /codon_start=1
                     /product="Xpress(TM) epitope tag, including an enterokinase
                     recognition and cleavage site"
                     /label=Xpress(TM) tag
                     /translation="DLYDDDDK"
     regulatory      3391..3400
                     /regulatory_class="other"
                     /note="vertebrate consensus sequence for strong initiation
                     of translation (Kozak, 1987)"
     CDS             3412..3468
                     /codon_start=1
                     /product="calmodulin-binding peptide from avian smooth
                     muscle myosin light chain kinase"
                     /label=calmodulin-binding peptide
                     /translation="RRKWNKTGHAVRAIGRLSS"
     primer_bind     3681..3702
                     /label=EGFP-C
                     /note="EGFP, forward primer"
     primer_bind     complement(3808..3829)
                     /label=EGFP-N
                     /note="EGFP, reverse primer"
     primer_bind     complement(4069..4088)
                     /label=EXFP-R
                     /note="For distinguishing EGFP variants, reverse primer"
     CDS             4204..4644
                     /codon_start=1
                     /product="calcium-binding protein"
                     /label=calmodulin
                     /translation="DQLTEEQIAEFKEAFSLFDKDGDGTITTKELGTVMRSLGQNPTEA
                     ELQDMINEVDADGDGTIDFPEFLTMMARKMKYTDSEEEIREAFRVFDKDGNGYISAAEL
                     RHVMTNLGEKLTDEEVDEMIREADIDGDGQVNYEEFVQMMTAK"
     CDS             4654..4707
                     /codon_start=1
                     /product="2A peptide from Thosea asigna virus capsid
                     protein"
                     /label=T2A
                     /note="Eukaryotic ribosomes fail to insert a peptide bond
                     between the Gly and Pro residues, yielding separate
                     polypeptides."
                     /translation="EGRGSLLTCGDVEENPGP"
     protein_bind    complement(5089..5113)
                     /gene="mutant version of attB"
                     /label=attB2
                     /bound_moiety="BP Clonase(TM)"
                     /note="recombination site for the Gateway(R) BP reaction"
     CDS             5139..5180
                     /codon_start=1
                     /product="epitope tag from simian virus 5"
                     /label=V5 tag
                     /translation="GKPIPNPLLGLDST"
     CDS             5190..5207
                     /codon_start=1
                     /product="6xHis affinity tag"
                     /label=6xHis
                     /translation="HHHHHH"
     misc_feature    5257..5845
                     /label=WPRE
                     /note="woodchuck hepatitis virus posttranscriptional
                     regulatory element"
     primer_bind     complement(5310..5330)
                     /label=WPRE-R
                     /note="WPRE, reverse primer"
     CDS             complement(5728..5739)
                     /codon_start=1
                     /product="Factor Xa recognition and cleavage site"
                     /label=Factor Xa site
                     /translation="IEGR"
     primer_bind     complement(5848..5864)
                     /label=KS primer
                     /note="common sequencing primer, one of multiple similar
                     variants"
     primer_bind     complement(5849..5865)
                     /label=pBluescriptKS
                     /note="For pBluescript vector"
     LTR             6370..6550
                     /label=5' LTR (truncated)
                     /note="truncated 5' long terminal repeat (LTR) from HIV-1"
     primer_bind     complement(6576..6593)
                     /label=BGH-rev
                     /note="Bovine growth hormone terminator, reverse primer.
                     Also called BGH reverse"
     polyA_signal    6582..6806
                     /label=bGH poly(A) signal
                     /note="bovine growth hormone polyadenylation signal"
     rep_origin      6852..7280
                     /direction=RIGHT
                     /label=f1 ori
                     /note="f1 bacteriophage origin of replication; arrow
                     indicates direction of (+) strand synthesis"
     primer_bind     complement(6939..6958)
                     /label=F1ori-R
                     /note="F1 origin, reverse primer"
     primer_bind     7149..7170
                     /label=F1ori-F
                     /note="F1 origin, forward primer"
     primer_bind     complement(7289..7309)
                     /label=pBABE 3'
                     /note="SV40 enhancer, reverse primer for pBABE vectors"
     promoter        7294..7623
                     /label=SV40 promoter
                     /note="SV40 enhancer and early promoter"
     rep_origin      7474..7609
                     /label=SV40 ori
                     /note="SV40 origin of replication"
     primer_bind     7536..7555
                     /label=SV40pro-F
                     /note="SV40 promoter/origin, forward primer"
     promoter        7671..7718
                     /label=EM7 promoter
                     /note="synthetic bacterial promoter "
     CDS             7737..8111
                     /codon_start=1
                     /gene="Sh ble from Streptoalloteichus hindustanus"
                     /product="antibiotic-binding protein"
                     /label=BleoR
                     /note="confers resistance to bleomycin, phleomycin, and
                     Zeocin(TM)"
                     /translation="MAKLTSAVPVLTARDVAGAVEFWTDRLGFSRDFVEDDFAGVVRDD
                     VTLFISAVQDQVVPDNTLAWVWVRGLDELYAEWSEVVSTNFRDASGPAMTEIGEQPWGR
                     EFALRDPAGNCVHFVAEEQD"
     polyA_signal    8241..8362
                     /label=SV40 poly(A) signal
                     /note="SV40 polyadenylation signal"
     primer_bind     complement(8278..8297)
                     /label=SV40pA-R
                     /note="SV40 polyA, reverse primer"
     primer_bind     8332..8351
                     /label=EBV-rev
                     /note="SV40 polyA terminator, reverse primer"
     primer_bind     complement(8411..8427)
                     /label=M13 rev
                     /note="common sequencing primer, one of multiple similar
                     variants"
     primer_bind     complement(8411..8427)
                     /label=M13 Reverse
                     /note="In lacZ gene. Also called M13-rev"
     primer_bind     complement(8424..8446)
                     /label=M13/pUC Reverse
                     /note="In lacZ gene"
     protein_bind    8435..8451
                     /label=lac operator
                     /bound_moiety="lac repressor encoded by lacI"
                     /note="The lac repressor binds to the lac operator to
                     inhibit transcription in E. coli. This inhibition can be
                     relieved by adding lactose or
                     isopropyl-beta-D-thiogalactopyranoside (IPTG)."
     promoter        complement(8459..8489)
                     /label=lac promoter
                     /note="promoter for the E. coli lac operon"
     protein_bind    8504..8525
                     /label=CAP binding site
                     /bound_moiety="E. coli catabolite activator protein"
                     /note="CAP binding activates transcription in the presence
                     of cAMP."
     primer_bind     complement(8642..8659)
                     /label=L4440
                     /note="L4440 vector, forward primer"
     rep_origin      complement(8813..9401)
                     /direction=LEFT
                     /label=ori
                     /note="high-copy-number ColE1/pMB1/pBR322/pUC origin of
                     replication"
     primer_bind     complement(8893..8912)
                     /label=pBR322ori-F
                     /note="pBR322 origin, forward primer"
     CDS             complement(9572..10432)
                     /codon_start=1
                     /gene="bla"
                     /product="beta-lactamase"
                     /label=AmpR
                     /note="confers resistance to ampicillin, carbenicillin, and
                     related antibiotics"
                     /translation="MSIQHFRVALIPFFAAFCLPVFAHPETLVKVKDAEDQLGARVGYI
                     ELDLNSGKILESFRPEERFPMMSTFKVLLCGAVLSRIDAGQEQLGRRIHYSQNDLVEYS
                     PVTEKHLTDGMTVRELCSAAITMSDNTAANLLLTTIGGPKELTAFLHNMGDHVTRLDRW
                     EPELNEAIPNDERDTTMPVAMATTLRKLLTGELLTLASRQQLIDWMEADKVAGPLLRSA
                     LPAGWFIADKSGAGERGSRGIIAALGPDGKPSRIVVIYTTGSQATMDERNRQIAEIGAS
                     LIKHW"
     primer_bind     10195..10214
                     /label=Amp-R
                     /note="Ampicillin resistance gene, reverse primer"
     promoter        complement(10433..10537)
                     /gene="bla"
                     /label=AmpR promoter
ORIGIN
        1 gtcgacggat cgggagatct cccgatcccc tatggtgcac tctcagtaca atctgctctg
       61 atgccgcata gttaagccag tatctgctcc ctgcttgtgt gttggaggtc gctgagtagt
      121 gcgcgagcaa aatttaagct acaacaaggc aaggcttgac cgacaattgc atgaagaatc
      181 tgcttagggt taggcgtttt gcgctgcttc gcgatgtacg ggccagatat acgcgttgac
      241 attgattatt gactagttat taatagtaat caattacggg gtcattagtt catagcccat
      301 atatggagtt ccgcgttaca taacttacgg taaatggccc gcctggctga ccgcccaacg
      361 acccccgccc attgacgtca ataatgacgt atgttcccat agtaacgcca atagggactt
      421 tccattgacg tcaatgggtg gagtatttac ggtaaactgc ccacttggca gtacatcaag
      481 tgtatcatat gccaagtacg ccccctattg acgtcaatga cggtaaatgg cccgcctggc
      541 attatgccca gtacatgacc ttatgggact ttcctacttg gcagtacatc tacgtattag
      601 tcatcgctat taccatggtg atgcggtttt ggcagtacat caatgggcgt ggatagcggt
      661 ttgactcacg gggatttcca agtctccacc ccattgacgt caatgggagt ttgttttggc
      721 accaaaatca acgggacttt ccaaaatgtc gtaacaactc cgccccattg acgcaaatgg
      781 gcggtaggcg tgtacggtgg gaggtctata taagcagcgc gttttgcctg tactgggtct
      841 ctctggttag accagatctg agcctgggag ctctctggct aactagggaa cccactgctt
      901 aagcctcaat aaagcttgcc ttgagtgctt caagtagtgt gtgcccgtct gttgtgtgac
      961 tctggtaact agagatccct cagacccttt tagtcagtgt ggaaaatctc tagcagtggc
     1021 gcccgaacag ggacttgaaa gcgaaaggga aaccagagga gctctctcga cgcaggactc
     1081 ggcttgctga agcgcgcacg gcaagaggcg aggggcggcg actggtgagt acgccaaaaa
     1141 ttttgactag cggaggctag aaggagagag atgggtgcga gagcgtcagt attaagcggg
     1201 ggagaattag atcgcgatgg gaaaaaattc ggttaaggcc agggggaaag aaaaaatata
     1261 aattaaaaca tatagtatgg gcaagcaggg agctagaacg attcgcagtt aatcctggcc
     1321 tgttagaaac atcagaaggc tgtagacaaa tactgggaca gctacaacca tcccttcaga
     1381 caggatcaga agaacttaga tcattatata atacagtagc aaccctctat tgtgtgcatc
     1441 aaaggataga gataaaagac accaaggaag ctttagacaa gatagaggaa gagcaaaaca
     1501 aaagtaagac caccgcacag caagcggccg ctgatcttca gacctggagg aggagatatg
     1561 agggacaatt ggagaagtga attatataaa tataaagtag taaaaattga accattagga
     1621 gtagcaccca ccaaggcaaa gagaagagtg gtgcagagag aaaaaagagc agtgggaata
     1681 ggagctttgt tccttgggtt cttgggagca gcaggaagca ctatgggcgc agcgtcaatg
     1741 acgctgacgg tacaggccag acaattattg tctggtatag tgcagcagca gaacaatttg
     1801 ctgagggcta ttgaggcgca acagcatctg ttgcaactca cagtctgggg catcaagcag
     1861 ctccaggcaa gaatcctggc tgtggaaaga tacctaaagg atcaacagct cctggggatt
     1921 tggggttgct ctggaaaact catttgcacc actgctgtgc cttggaatgc tagttggagt
     1981 aataaatctc tggaacagat ttggaatcac acgacctgga tggagtggga cagagaaatt
     2041 aacaattaca caagcttaat acactcctta attgaagaat cgcaaaacca gcaagaaaag
     2101 aatgaacaag aattattgga attagataaa tgggcaagtt tgtggaattg gtttaacata
     2161 acaaattggc tgtggtatat aaaattattc ataatgatag taggaggctt ggtaggttta
     2221 agaatagttt ttgctgtact ttctatagtg aatagagtta ggcagggata ttcaccatta
     2281 tcgtttcaga cccacctccc aaccccgagg ggacccgaca ggcccgaagg aatagaagaa
     2341 gaaggtggag agagagacag agacagatcc attcgattag tgaacggatc ggcactgcgt
     2401 gcgccaattc tgcagacaaa tggcagtatt catccacaat tttaaaagaa aaggggggat
     2461 tggggggtac agtgcagggg aaagaatagt agacataata gcaacagaca tacaaactaa
     2521 agaattacaa aaacaaatta caaaaattca aaattttcgg gtttattaca gggacagcag
     2581 agatccagtt tggttaatta agtcatggag aagacccacc ttgcagatgt cctcactggg
     2641 gctggcagag ccggcaacct gcccaaggct gctcagtcca ttaggagcca gtagcctgga
     2701 agatgtcttt acccccagca tcagttcaag tggagcagca cataactctt gccctctgcc
     2761 ttccaagatt ctggtgctga gacttatgga gtgtcttgga ggttgccttc tgccccccaa
     2821 ccctgctccc agctggccct cccaggcctg ggttgctggc ctctgcttta tcaggattct
     2881 caagagggac agctggttta tgttgcatga ctgttccctg catatctgct ctggttttaa
     2941 atagcttatc tgagcagctg gaggaccaca tgggcttata tggcgtgggg tacatgttcc
     3001 tgtagccttg tccctggcac ctgccaaaat agcagccaac accccccacc cccaccgcca
     3061 tccccctgcc ccacccgtcc cctgtcgcac attcctccct ccgcagggct ggctcaccag
     3121 gccccagccc acatgcctgc ttaaagccct ctccatcctc tgcctcaccc agtccccgct
     3181 gagactgagc agacgcctcc aggatccgcc accctcgagt aatacgactc actataggga
     3241 gacccaagct ggctaggtaa gcttgatcaa caagtttgta caaaaaagca ggctatgggt
     3301 tctcatcatc atcatcatca tggtatggct agcatgactg gtggacagca aatgggtcgg
     3361 gatctgtacg acgatgacga taaggatctc gccaccatgg tcgactcgtc acgtcgtaag
     3421 tggaataaga caggtcacgc agtcagagct ataggtcggc tgagctcact cgagaacgtc
     3481 tatatcaagg ccgacaagca gaagaacggc atcaaggcga acttcaagat ccgccacaac
     3541 atcgaggacg gcggcgtgca gctcgcctac cactaccagc agaacacccc catcggcgac
     3601 ggccccgtgc tgctgcccga caaccactac ctgagcgtgc agtccaaact ttcgaaagac
     3661 cccaacgaga agcgcgatca catggtcctg ctggagttcg tgaccgccgc cgggatcact
     3721 ctcggcatgg acgagctgta caagggcggt accggaggga gcatggtgag caagggcgag
     3781 gagctgttca ccggggtggt gcccatcctg gtcgagctgg acggcgacgt aaacggccac
     3841 aagttcagcg tgtccggcga gggtgagggc gatgccacct acggcaagct gaccctgaag
     3901 ttcatctgca ccaccggcaa gctgcccgtg ccctggccca ccctcgtgac caccctgacc
     3961 tacggcgtgc agtgcttcag ccgctacccc gaccacatga agcagcacga cttcttcaag
     4021 tccgccatgc ccgagggcta catccaggag cgcaccatct tcttcaagga cgacggcaac
     4081 tacaagaccc gcgccgaggt gaagttcgag ggcgacaccc tggtgaaccg catcgggctg
     4141 aagggcatcg acttcaagga ggacggcaac atcctggggc acaagctgga gtacaacctg
     4201 ccggaccaac tgactgaaga gcagatcgca gaatttaaag aggctttctc cctatttgac
     4261 aaggacgggg atgggacaat aacaaccaag gagctgggga cggtgatgcg gtctctgggg
     4321 cagaacccca cagaagcaga gctgcaggac atgatcaatg aagtagatgc cgacggtgac
     4381 ggcacaatcg acttccctga gttcctgaca atgatggcaa gaaaaatgaa atacacagac
     4441 agtgaagaag aaattagaga agcgttccgt gtgtttgata aggatggcaa tggctacatc
     4501 agtgcagcag agcttcgcca cgtgatgaca aaccttggag agaagttaac agatgaagag
     4561 gttgatgaaa tgatcaggga agcagacatc gatggggacg gtcaggtaaa ctacgaagag
     4621 tttgtacaaa tgatgacagc gaagggatcc ggagagggca gaggaagtct tctaacatgc
     4681 ggtgacgtgg aggagaatcc cggcccttcc ggtatggcca aactcacttc tgcagtccca
     4741 gtcctcacag caagggatgt tgcaggggct gtagagttct ggactgacag attaggattc
     4801 tccagagact ttgttgaaga tgattttgct ggtgttgtca gagatgatgt caccctcttc
     4861 atctcagcag ttcaggacca agttgtccct gacaacaccc ttgcttgggt ctgggtcaga
     4921 ggcctagatg agctttatgc agaatggtca gaagtagtca gcacaaattt cagggatgcc
     4981 tctggcccag ccatgacaga aattggtgaa caaccttggg gaagggaatt tgccctcaga
     5041 gaccctgctg gaaattgtgt ccattttgta gctgaggaac aggactagac ccagctttct
     5101 tgtacaaagt ggttgatcta gagggcccgc ggttcgaagg taagcctatc cctaaccctc
     5161 tcctcggtct cgattctacg cgtaccggtc atcatcacca tcaccattga gtttaaaccc
     5221 gctgatcagc ctcaattcga tatcaagctt atcgataatc aacctctgga ttacaaaatt
     5281 tgtgaaagat tgactggtat tcttaactat gttgctcctt ttacgctatg tggatacgct
     5341 gctttaatgc ctttgtatca tgctattgct tcccgtatgg ctttcatttt ctcctccttg
     5401 tataaatcct ggttgctgtc tctttatgag gagttgtggc ccgttgtcag gcaacgtggc
     5461 gtggtgtgca ctgtgtttgc tgacgcaacc cccactggtt ggggcattgc caccacctgt
     5521 cagctccttt ccgggacttt cgctttcccc ctccctattg ccacggcgga actcatcgcc
     5581 gcctgccttg cccgctgctg gacaggggct cggctgttgg gcactgacaa ttccgtggtg
     5641 ttgtcgggga aatcatcgtc ctttccttgg ctgctcgcct gtgttgccac ctggattctg
     5701 cgcgggacgt ccttctgcta cgtcccttcg gccctcaatc cagcggacct tccttcccgc
     5761 ggcctgctgc cggctctgcg gcctcttccg cgtcttcgcc ttcgccctca gacgagtcgg
     5821 atctcccttt gggccgcctc cccgcatcga taccgtcgac ctcgagacct agaaaaacat
     5881 ggagcaatca caagtagcaa tacagcagct accaatgctg attgtgcctg gctagaagca
     5941 caagaggagg aggaggtggg ttttccagtc acacctcagg tacctttaag accaatgact
     6001 tacaaggcag ctgtagatct tagccacttt ttaaaagaaa aggggggact ggaagggcta
     6061 attcactccc aacgaagaca agatatcctt gatctgtgga tctaccacac acaaggctac
     6121 ttccctgatt ggcagaacta cacaccaggg ccagggatca gatatccact gacctttgga
     6181 tggtgctaca agctagtacc agttgagcaa gagaaggtag aagaagccaa tgaaggagag
     6241 aacacccgct tgttacaccc tgtgagcctg catgggatgg atgacccgga gagagaagta
     6301 ttagagtgga ggtttgacag ccgcctagca tttcatcaca tggcccgaga gctgcatccg
     6361 gactgtactg ggtctctctg gttagaccag atctgagcct gggagctctc tggctaacta
     6421 gggaacccac tgcttaagcc tcaataaagc ttgccttgag tgcttcaagt agtgtgtgcc
     6481 cgtctgttgt gtgactctgg taactagaga tccctcagac ccttttagtc agtgtggaaa
     6541 atctctagca gggcccgttt aaacccgctg atcagcctcg actgtgcctt ctagttgcca
     6601 gccatctgtt gtttgcccct cccccgtgcc ttccttgacc ctggaaggtg ccactcccac
     6661 tgtcctttcc taataaaatg aggaaattgc atcgcattgt ctgagtaggt gtcattctat
     6721 tctggggggt ggggtggggc aggacagcaa gggggaggat tgggaagaca atagcaggca
     6781 tgctggggat gcggtgggct ctatggcttc tgaggcggaa agaaccagct ggggctctag
     6841 ggggtatccc cnnnnnnnnn nnnnnnnnnn nnnnnnnnnn nnnnnnnnnn nnnnnnnnnn
     6901 nnnnnnnnnn nnnnnnnnnn nnnnnnnnnn nnnnnnnnnn nnnnnnnnnn nnnnnnnnnn
     6961 nnnnnnnnnn nnnnncnnnn nnnnnnnnnn nnnnnnnnnn nnnnnnnnnn nnnnnnnnnn
     7021 nnnnnnnnnn nnnnnnnnnn nnnnnnnnnn nnnnnnnnnn nnnnnnnann nnnnnnnnnn
     7081 nnnnnnnnnn nnnnnnnnnn nnnnnnnnnn nnnnnnncct ttgacgttgg agtccacgtt
     7141 ctttaatagt ggactcttgt tccaaactgg aacaacactc aaccctatct cggtctattc
     7201 ttttgattta taagggattt tgccgatttc ggcctattgg ttaaaaaatg agctgattta
     7261 acaaaaattt aacgcgaatt aattctgtgg aatgtgtgtc agttagggtg tggaaagtcc
     7321 ccaggctccc cagcaggcag aagtatgcaa agcatgcatc tcaattagtc agcaaccagg
     7381 tgtggaaagt ccccaggctc cccagcaggc agaagtatgc aaagcatgca tctcaattag
     7441 tcagcaacca tagtcccgcc cctaactccg cccatcccgc ccctaactcc gcccagttcc
     7501 gcccattctc cgccccatgg ctgactaatt ttttttattt atgcagaggc cgaggccgcc
     7561 tctgcctctg agctattcca gaagtagtga ggaggctttt ttggaggcct aggcttttgc
     7621 aaaaagctcc cgggagcttg tatatccatt ttcggatctg atcagcacgt gttgacaatt
     7681 aatcatcggc atagtatatc ggcatagtat aatacgacaa ggtgaggaac taaaccatgg
     7741 ccaagttgac cagtgccgtt ccggtgctca ccgcgcgcga cgtcgccgga gcggtcgagt
     7801 tctggaccga ccggctcggg ttctcccggg acttcgtgga ggacgacttc gccggtgtgg
     7861 tccgggacga cgtgaccctg ttcatcagcg cggtccagga ccaggtggtg ccggacaaca
     7921 ccctggcctg ggtgtgggtg cgcggcctgg acgagctgta cgccgagtgg tcggaggtcg
     7981 tgtccacgaa cttccgggac gcctccgggc cggccatgac cgagatcggc gagcagccgt
     8041 gggggcggga gttcgccctg cgcgacccgg ccggcaactg cgtgcacttc gtggccgagg
     8101 agcaggactg acacgtgcta cgagatttcg attccaccgc cgccttctat gaaaggttgg
     8161 gcttcggaat cgttttccgg gacgccggct ggatgatcct ccagcgcggg gatctcatgc
     8221 tggagttctt cgcccacccc aacttgttta ttgcagctta taatggttac aaataaagca
     8281 atagcatcac aaatttcaca aataaagcat ttttttcact gcattctagt tgtggtttgt
     8341 ccaaactcat caatgtatct tatcatgtct gtataccgtc gacctctagc tagagcttgg
     8401 cgtaatcatg gtcatagctg tttcctgtgt gaaattgtta tccgctcaca attccacaca
     8461 acatacgagc cggaagcata aagtgtaaag cctggggtgc ctaatgagtg agctaactca
     8521 cattaattgc gttgcgctca ctgcccgctt tccagtcggg aaacctgtcg tgccagctgc
     8581 attaatgaat cggccaacgc gcggggagag gcggtttgcg tattgggcgc tcttccgctt
     8641 cctcgctcac tgactcgctg cgctcggtcg ttcggctgcg gcgagcggta tcagctcact
     8701 caaaggcggt aatacggtta tccacagaat caggggataa cgcaggaaag aacatgtgag
     8761 caaaaggcca gcaaaaggcc aggaaccgta aaaaggccgc gttgctggcg tttttccata
     8821 ggctccgccc ccctgacgag catcacaaaa atcgacgctc aagtcagagg tggcgaaacc
     8881 cgacaggact ataaagatac caggcgtttc cccctggaag ctccctcgtg cgctctcctg
     8941 ttccgaccct gccgcttacc ggatacctgt ccgcctttct cccttcggga agcgtggcgc
     9001 tttctcatag ctcacgctgt aggtatctca gttcggtgta ggtcgttcgc tccaagctgg
     9061 gctgtgtgca cgaacccccc gttcagcccg accgctgcgc cttatccggt aactatcgtc
     9121 ttgagtccaa cccggtaaga cacgacttat cgccactggc agcagccact ggtaacagga
     9181 ttagcagagc gaggtatgta ggcggtgcta cagagttctt gaagtggtgg cctaactacg
     9241 gctacactag aagaacagta tttggtatct gcgctctgct gaagccagtt accttcggaa
     9301 aaagagttgg tagctcttga tccggcaaac aaaccaccgc tggtagcggt ggtttttttg
     9361 tttgcaagca gcagattacg cgcagaaaaa aaggatctca agaagatcct ttgatctttt
     9421 ctacggggtc tgacgctcag tggaacgaaa actcacgtta agggattttg gtcatgagat
     9481 tatcaaaaag gatcttcacc tagatccttt taaattaaaa atgaagtttt aaatcaatct
     9541 aaagtatata tgagtaaact tggtctgaca gttaccaatg cttaatcagt gaggcaccta
     9601 tctcagcgat ctgtctattt cgttcatcca tagttgcctg actccccgtc gtgtagataa
     9661 ctacgatacg ggagggctta ccatctggcc ccagtgctgc aatgataccg cgagacccac
     9721 gctcaccggc tccagattta tcagcaataa accagccagc cggaagggcc gagcgcagaa
     9781 gtggtcctgc aactttatcc gcctccatcc agtctattaa ttgttgccgg gaagctagag
     9841 taagtagttc gccagttaat agtttgcgca acgttgttgc cattgctaca ggcatcgtgg
     9901 tgtcacgctc gtcgtttggt atggcttcat tcagctccgg ttcccaacga tcaaggcgag
     9961 ttacatgatc ccccatgttg tgcaaaaaag cggttagctc cttcggtcct ccgatcgttg
    10021 tcagaagtaa gttggccgca gtgttatcac tcatggttat ggcagcactg cataattctc
    10081 ttactgtcat gccatccgta agatgctttt ctgtgactgg tgagtactca accaagtcat
    10141 tctgagaata gtgtatgcgg cgaccgagtt gctcttgccc ggcgtcaata cgggataata
    10201 ccgcgccaca tagcagaact ttaaaagtgc tcatcattgg aaaacgttct tcggggcgaa
    10261 aactctcaag gatcttaccg ctgttgagat ccagttcgat gtaacccact cgtgcaccca
    10321 actgatcttc agcatctttt actttcacca gcgtttctgg gtgagcaaaa acaggaaggc
    10381 aaaatgccgc aaaaaaggga ataagggcga cacggaaatg ttgaatactc atactcttcc
    10441 tttttcaata ttattgaagc atttatcagg gttattgtct catgagcgga tacatatttg
    10501 aatgtattta gaaaaataaa caaatagggg ttccgcgcac atttccccga aaagtgccac
    10561 ctgac
//
