>Addgene plasmid #46027 | TroponinT-GCaMP5-Zeo | depositor full sequence | sequence record 64787 | TroponinT-GCaMP5-Zeo sequence 10565 bps
GTCGACGGATCGGGAGATCTCCCGATCCCCTATGGTGCACTCTCAGTACAATCTGCTCTGATGCCGCATA
GTTAAGCCAGTATCTGCTCCCTGCTTGTGTGTTGGAGGTCGCTGAGTAGTGCGCGAGCAAAATTTAAGCT
ACAACAAGGCAAGGCTTGACCGACAATTGCATGAAGAATCTGCTTAGGGTTAGGCGTTTTGCGCTGCTTC
GCGATGTACGGGCCAGATATACGCGTTGACATTGATTATTGACTAGTTATTAATAGTAATCAATTACGGG
GTCATTAGTTCATAGCCCATATATGGAGTTCCGCGTTACATAACTTACGGTAAATGGCCCGCCTGGCTGA
CCGCCCAACGACCCCCGCCCATTGACGTCAATAATGACGTATGTTCCCATAGTAACGCCAATAGGGACTT
TCCATTGACGTCAATGGGTGGAGTATTTACGGTAAACTGCCCACTTGGCAGTACATCAAGTGTATCATAT
GCCAAGTACGCCCCCTATTGACGTCAATGACGGTAAATGGCCCGCCTGGCATTATGCCCAGTACATGACC
TTATGGGACTTTCCTACTTGGCAGTACATCTACGTATTAGTCATCGCTATTACCATGGTGATGCGGTTTT
GGCAGTACATCAATGGGCGTGGATAGCGGTTTGACTCACGGGGATTTCCAAGTCTCCACCCCATTGACGT
CAATGGGAGTTTGTTTTGGCACCAAAATCAACGGGACTTTCCAAAATGTCGTAACAACTCCGCCCCATTG
ACGCAAATGGGCGGTAGGCGTGTACGGTGGGAGGTCTATATAAGCAGCGCGTTTTGCCTGTACTGGGTCT
CTCTGGTTAGACCAGATCTGAGCCTGGGAGCTCTCTGGCTAACTAGGGAACCCACTGCTTAAGCCTCAAT
AAAGCTTGCCTTGAGTGCTTCAAGTAGTGTGTGCCCGTCTGTTGTGTGACTCTGGTAACTAGAGATCCCT
CAGACCCTTTTAGTCAGTGTGGAAAATCTCTAGCAGTGGCGCCCGAACAGGGACTTGAAAGCGAAAGGGA
AACCAGAGGAGCTCTCTCGACGCAGGACTCGGCTTGCTGAAGCGCGCACGGCAAGAGGCGAGGGGCGGCG
ACTGGTGAGTACGCCAAAAATTTTGACTAGCGGAGGCTAGAAGGAGAGAGATGGGTGCGAGAGCGTCAGT
ATTAAGCGGGGGAGAATTAGATCGCGATGGGAAAAAATTCGGTTAAGGCCAGGGGGAAAGAAAAAATATA
AATTAAAACATATAGTATGGGCAAGCAGGGAGCTAGAACGATTCGCAGTTAATCCTGGCCTGTTAGAAAC
ATCAGAAGGCTGTAGACAAATACTGGGACAGCTACAACCATCCCTTCAGACAGGATCAGAAGAACTTAGA
TCATTATATAATACAGTAGCAACCCTCTATTGTGTGCATCAAAGGATAGAGATAAAAGACACCAAGGAAG
CTTTAGACAAGATAGAGGAAGAGCAAAACAAAAGTAAGACCACCGCACAGCAAGCGGCCGCTGATCTTCA
GACCTGGAGGAGGAGATATGAGGGACAATTGGAGAAGTGAATTATATAAATATAAAGTAGTAAAAATTGA
ACCATTAGGAGTAGCACCCACCAAGGCAAAGAGAAGAGTGGTGCAGAGAGAAAAAAGAGCAGTGGGAATA
GGAGCTTTGTTCCTTGGGTTCTTGGGAGCAGCAGGAAGCACTATGGGCGCAGCGTCAATGACGCTGACGG
TACAGGCCAGACAATTATTGTCTGGTATAGTGCAGCAGCAGAACAATTTGCTGAGGGCTATTGAGGCGCA
ACAGCATCTGTTGCAACTCACAGTCTGGGGCATCAAGCAGCTCCAGGCAAGAATCCTGGCTGTGGAAAGA
TACCTAAAGGATCAACAGCTCCTGGGGATTTGGGGTTGCTCTGGAAAACTCATTTGCACCACTGCTGTGC
CTTGGAATGCTAGTTGGAGTAATAAATCTCTGGAACAGATTTGGAATCACACGACCTGGATGGAGTGGGA
CAGAGAAATTAACAATTACACAAGCTTAATACACTCCTTAATTGAAGAATCGCAAAACCAGCAAGAAAAG
AATGAACAAGAATTATTGGAATTAGATAAATGGGCAAGTTTGTGGAATTGGTTTAACATAACAAATTGGC
TGTGGTATATAAAATTATTCATAATGATAGTAGGAGGCTTGGTAGGTTTAAGAATAGTTTTTGCTGTACT
TTCTATAGTGAATAGAGTTAGGCAGGGATATTCACCATTATCGTTTCAGACCCACCTCCCAACCCCGAGG
GGACCCGACAGGCCCGAAGGAATAGAAGAAGAAGGTGGAGAGAGAGACAGAGACAGATCCATTCGATTAG
TGAACGGATCGGCACTGCGTGCGCCAATTCTGCAGACAAATGGCAGTATTCATCCACAATTTTAAAAGAA
AAGGGGGGATTGGGGGGTACAGTGCAGGGGAAAGAATAGTAGACATAATAGCAACAGACATACAAACTAA
AGAATTACAAAAACAAATTACAAAAATTCAAAATTTTCGGGTTTATTACAGGGACAGCAGAGATCCAGTT
TGGTTAATTAAGTCATGGAGAAGACCCACCTTGCAGATGTCCTCACTGGGGCTGGCAGAGCCGGCAACCT
GCCTAAGGCTGCTCAGTCCATTAGGAGCCAGTAGCCTGGAAGATGTCTTTACCCCCAGCATCAGTTCAAG
TGGAGCAGCACATAACTCTTGCCCTCTGCCTTCCAAGATTCTGGTGCTGAGACTTATGGAGTGTCTTGGA
GGTTGCCTTCTGCCCCCCAACCCTGCTCCCAGCTGGCCCTCCCAGGCCTGGGTTGCTGGCCTCTGCTTTA
TCAGGATTCTCAAGAGGGACAGCTGGTTTATGTTGCATGACTGTTCCCTGCATATCTGCTCTGGTTTTAA
ATAGCTTATCTGAGCAGCTGGAGGACCACATGGGCTTATATGGCGTGGGGTACATGTTCCTGTAGCCTTG
TCCCTGGCACCTGCCAAAATAGCAGCCAACACCCCCCACCCCCACCGCCATCCCCCTGCCCCACCCGTCC
CCTGTCGCACATTCCTCCCTCCGCAGGGCTGGCTCACCAGGCCCCAGCCCACATGCCTGCTTAAAGCCCT
CTCCATCCTCTGCCTCACCCAGTCCCCGCTGAGACTGAGCAGACGCCTCCAGGATCCGCCACCCTCGAGT
AATACGACTCACTATAGGGAGACCCAAGCTGGCTAGGTAAGCTTGATCAACAAGTTTGTACAAAAAAGCA
GGCTATGGGTTCTCATCATCATCATCATCATGGTATGGCTAGCATGACTGGTGGACAGCAAATGGGTCGG
GATCTGTACGACGATGACGATAAGGATCTCGCCACCATGGTCGACTCATCACGTCGTAAGTGGAATAAGA
CAGGTCACGCAGTCAGAGCTATAGGTCGGCTGAGCTCACTCGAGAACGTCTATATCAAGGCCGACAAGCA
GAAGAACGGCATCAAGGCGAACTTCAAGATCCGCCACAACATCGAGGACGGCGGCGTGCAGCTCGCCTAC
CACTACCAGCAGAACACCCCCATCGGCGACGGCCCCGTGCTGCTGCCCGACAACCACTACCTGAGCGTGC
AGTCCAAACTTTCGAAAGACCCCAACGAGAAGCGCGATCACATGGTCCTGCTGGAGTTCGTGACCGCCGC
CGGGATCACTCTCGGCATGGACGAGCTGTACAAGGGCGGTACCGGAGGGAGCATGGTGAGCAAGGGCGAG
GAGCTGTTCACCGGGGTGGTGCCCATCCTGGTCGAGCTGGACGGCGACGTAAACGGCCACAAGTTCAGCG
TGTCCGGCGAGGGTGAGGGCGATGCCACCTACGGCAAGCTGACCCTGAAGTTCATCTGCACCACCGGCAA
GCTGCCCGTGCCCTGGCCCACCCTCGTGACCACCCTGACCTACGGCGTGCAGTGCTTCAGCCGCTACCCC
GACCACATGAAGCAGCACGACTTCTTCAAGTCCGCCATGCCCGAAGGCTACATCCAGGAGCGCACCATCT
TCTTCAAGGACGACGGCAACTACAAGACCCGCGCCGAGGTGAAGTTCGAGGGCGACACCCTGGTGAACCG
CATCGAGCTGAAGGGCATCGACTTCAAGGAGGACGGCAACATCCTGGGGCACAAGCTGGAGTACAACCTG
CCGGACCAACTGACTGAAGAGCAGATCGCAGAATTTAAAGAGGCTTTCTCCCTATTTGACAAGGACGGGG
ATGGGACAATAACAACCAAGGAGCTGGGGACGGTGATGCGGTCTCTGGGGCAGAACCCCACAGAAGCAGA
GCTGCAGGACATGATCAATGAAGTAGATGCCGACGGTGACGGCACAATCGACTTCCCTGAGTTCCTGACA
ATGATGGCAAGAAAAATGAAATACACAGACAGTGAAGAAGAAATTAGAGAAGCGTTCCGTGTGTTTGATA
AGGATGGCAATGGCTACATCAGTGCAGCAGAGCTTCGCCACGTGATGACAAACCTTGGAGAGAAGTTAAC
AGATGAAGAGGTTGATGAAATGATCAGGGAAGCAGACATCGATGGGGATGGTCAGGTAAACTACGAAGAG
TTTGTACAAATGATGACAGCGAAGGGATCCGGAGAGGGCAGAGGAAGTCTTCTAACATGCGGTGACGTGG
AGGAGAATCCCGGCCCTTCCGGTATGGCCAAACTCACTTCTGCAGTCCCAGTCCTCACAGCAAGGGATGT
TGCAGGGGCTGTAGAGTTCTGGACTGACAGATTAGGATTCTCCAGAGACTTTGTTGAAGATGATTTTGCT
GGTGTTGTCAGAGATGATGTCACCCTCTTCATCTCAGCAGTTCAGGACCAAGTTGTCCCTGACAACACCC
TTGCTTGGGTCTGGGTCAGAGGCCTAGATGAGCTTTATGCAGAATGGTCAGAAGTAGTCAGCACAAATTT
CAGGGATGCCTCTGGCCCAGCCATGACAGAAATTGGTGAACAACCTTGGGGAAGGGAATTTGCCCTCAGA
GACCCTGCTGGAAATTGTGTCCATTTTGTAGCTGAGGAACAGGACTAGACCCAGCTTTCTTGTACAAAGT
GGTTGATCTAGAGGGCCCGCGGTTCGAAGGTAAGCCTATCCCTAACCCTCTCCTCGGTCTCGATTCTACG
CGTACCGGTCATCATCACCATCACCATTGAGTTTAAACCCGCTGATCAGCCTCAATTCGATATCAAGCTT
ATCGATAATCAACCTCTGGATTACAAAATTTGTGAAAGATTGACTGGTATTCTTAACTATGTTGCTCCTT
TTACGCTATGTGGATACGCTGCTTTAATGCCTTTGTATCATGCTATTGCTTCCCGTATGGCTTTCATTTT
CTCCTCCTTGTATAAATCCTGGTTGCTGTCTCTTTATGAGGAGTTGTGGCCCGTTGTCAGGCAACGTGGC
GTGGTGTGCACTGTGTTTGCTGACGCAACCCCCACTGGTTGGGGCATTGCCACCACCTGTCAGCTCCTTT
CCGGGACTTTCGCTTTCCCCCTCCCTATTGCCACGGCGGAACTCATCGCCGCCTGCCTTGCCCGCTGCTG
GACAGGGGCTCGGCTGTTGGGCACTGACAATTCCGTGGTGTTGTCGGGGAAATCATCGTCCTTTCCTTGG
CTGCTCGCCTGTGTTGCCACCTGGATTCTGCGCGGGACGTCCTTCTGCTACGTCCCTTCGGCCCTCAATC
CAGCGGACCTTCCTTCCCGCGGCCTGCTGCCGGCTCTGCGGCCTCTTCCGCGTCTTCGCCTTCGCCCTCA
GACGAGTCGGATCTCCCTTTGGGCCGCCTCCCCGCATCGATACCGTCGACCTCGAGACCTAGAAAAACAT
GGAGCAATCACAAGTAGCAATACAGCAGCTACCAATGCTGATTGTGCCTGGCTAGAAGCACAAGAGGAGG
AGGAGGTGGGTTTTCCAGTCACACCTCAGGTACCTTTAAGACCAATGACTTACAAGGCAGCTGTAGATCT
TAGCCACTTTTTAAAAGAAAAGGGGGGACTGGAAGGGCTAATTCACTCCCAACGAAGACAAGATATCCTT
GATCTGTGGATCTACCACACACAAGGCTACTTCCCTGATTGGCAGAACTACACACCAGGGCCAGGGATCA
GATATCCACTGACCTTTGGATGGTGCTACAAGCTAGTACCAGTTGAGCAAGAGAAGGTAGAAGAAGCCAA
TGAAGGAGAGAACACCCGCTTGTTACACCCTGTGAGCCTGCATGGGATGGATGACCCGGAGAGAGAAGTA
TTAGAGTGGAGGTTTGACAGCCGCCTAGCATTTCATCACATGGCCCGAGAGCTGCATCCGGACTGTACTG
GGTCTCTCTGGTTAGACCAGATCTGAGCCTGGGAGCTCTCTGGCTAACTAGGGAACCCACTGCTTAAGCC
TCAATAAAGCTTGCCTTGAGTGCTTCAAGTAGTGTGTGCCCGTCTGTTGTGTGACTCTGGTAACTAGAGA
TCCCTCAGACCCTTTTAGTCAGTGTGGAAAATCTCTAGCAGGGCCCGTTTAAACCCGCTGATCAGCCTCG
ACTGTGCCTTCTAGTTGCCAGCCATCTGTTGTTTGCCCCTCCCCCGTGCCTTCCTTGACCCTGGAAGGTG
CCACTCCCACTGTCCTTTCCTAATAAAATGAGGAAATTGCATCGCATTGTCTGAGTAGGTGTCATTCTAT
TCTGGGGGGTGGGGTGGGGCAGGACAGCAAGGGGGAGGATTGGGAAGACAATAGCAGGCATGCTGGGGAT
GCGGTGGGCTCTATGGCTTCTGAGGCGGAAAGAACCAGCTGGGGCTCTAGGGGGTATCCCC
[124 nt withheld, positions 6852-6975]
C
[91 nt withheld, positions 6977-7067]
A
[49 nt withheld, positions 7069-7117]
CCTTTGACGTTGGAGTCCACGTTCTTTAATAGTGGACTCTTGTTCCAAACTGGAACAACACTCAACCCTA
TCTCGGTCTATTCTTTTGATTTATAAGGGATTTTGCCGATTTCGGCCTATTGGTTAAAAAATGAGCTGAT
TTAACAAAAATTTAACGCGAATTAATTCTGTGGAATGTGTGTCAGTTAGGGTGTGGAAAGTCCCCAGGCT
CCCCAGCAGGCAGAAGTATGCAAAGCATGCATCTCAATTAGTCAGCAACCAGGTGTGGAAAGTCCCCAGG
CTCCCCAGCAGGCAGAAGTATGCAAAGCATGCATCTCAATTAGTCAGCAACCATAGTCCCGCCCCTAACT
CCGCCCATCCCGCCCCTAACTCCGCCCAGTTCCGCCCATTCTCCGCCCCATGGCTGACTAATTTTTTTTA
TTTATGCAGAGGCCGAGGCCGCCTCTGCCTCTGAGCTATTCCAGAAGTAGTGAGGAGGCTTTTTTGGAGG
CCTAGGCTTTTGCAAAAAGCTCCCGGGAGCTTGTATATCCATTTTCGGATCTGATCAGCACGTGTTGACA
ATTAATCATCGGCATAGTATATCGGCATAGTATAATACGACAAGGTGAGGAACTAAACCATGGCCAAGTT
GACCAGTGCCGTTCCGGTGCTCACCGCGCGCGACGTCGCCGGAGCGGTCGAGTTCTGGACCGACCGGCTC
GGGTTCTCCCGGGACTTCGTGGAGGACGACTTCGCCGGTGTGGTCCGGGACGACGTGACCCTGTTCATCA
GCGCGGTCCAGGACCAGGTGGTGCCGGACAACACCCTGGCCTGGGTGTGGGTGCGCGGCCTGGACGAGCT
GTACGCCGAGTGGTCGGAGGTCGTGTCCACGAACTTCCGGGACGCCTCCGGGCCGGCCATGACCGAGATC
GGCGAGCAGCCGTGGGGGCGGGAGTTCGCCCTGCGCGACCCGGCCGGCAACTGCGTGCACTTCGTGGCCG
AGGAGCAGGACTGACACGTGCTACGAGATTTCGATTCCACCGCCGCCTTCTATGAAAGGTTGGGCTTCGG
AATCGTTTTCCGGGACGCCGGCTGGATGATCCTCCAGCGCGGGGATCTCATGCTGGAGTTCTTCGCCCAC
CCCAACTTGTTTATTGCAGCTTATAATGGTTACAAATAAAGCAATAGCATCACAAATTTCACAAATAAAG
CATTTTTTTCACTGCATTCTAGTTGTGGTTTGTCCAAACTCATCAATGTATCTTATCATGTCTGTATACC
GTCGACCTCTAGCTAGAGCTTGGCGTAATCATGGTCATAGCTGTTTCCTGTGTGAAATTGTTATCCGCTC
ACAATTCCACACAACATACGAGCCGGAAGCATAAAGTGTAAAGCCTGGGGTGCCTAATGAGTGAGCTAAC
TCACATTAATTGCGTTGCGCTCACTGCCCGCTTTCCAGTCGGGAAACCTGTCGTGCCAGCTGCATTAATG
AATCGGCCAACGCGCGGGGAGAGGCGGTTTGCGTATTGGGCGCTCTTCCGCTTCCTCGCTCACTGACTCG
CTGCGCTCGGTCGTTCGGCTGCGGCGAGCGGTATCAGCTCACTCAAAGGCGGTAATACGGTTATCCACAG
AATCAGGGGATAACGCAGGAAAGAACATGTGAGCAAAAGGCCAGCAAAAGGCCAGGAACCGTAAAAAGGC
CGCGTTGCTGGCGTTTTTCCATAGGCTCCGCCCCCCTGACGAGCATCACAAAAATCGACGCTCAAGTCAG
AGGTGGCGAAACCCGACAGGACTATAAAGATACCAGGCGTTTCCCCCTGGAAGCTCCCTCGTGCGCTCTC
CTGTTCCGACCCTGCCGCTTACCGGATACCTGTCCGCCTTTCTCCCTTCGGGAAGCGTGGCGCTTTCTCA
TAGCTCACGCTGTAGGTATCTCAGTTCGGTGTAGGTCGTTCGCTCCAAGCTGGGCTGTGTGCACGAACCC
CCCGTTCAGCCCGACCGCTGCGCCTTATCCGGTAACTATCGTCTTGAGTCCAACCCGGTAAGACACGACT
TATCGCCACTGGCAGCAGCCACTGGTAACAGGATTAGCAGAGCGAGGTATGTAGGCGGTGCTACAGAGTT
CTTGAAGTGGTGGCCTAACTACGGCTACACTAGAAGAACAGTATTTGGTATCTGCGCTCTGCTGAAGCCA
GTTACCTTCGGAAAAAGAGTTGGTAGCTCTTGATCCGGCAAACAAACCACCGCTGGTAGCGGTGGTTTTT
TTGTTTGCAAGCAGCAGATTACGCGCAGAAAAAAAGGATCTCAAGAAGATCCTTTGATCTTTTCTACGGG
GTCTGACGCTCAGTGGAACGAAAACTCACGTTAAGGGATTTTGGTCATGAGATTATCAAAAAGGATCTTC
ACCTAGATCCTTTTAAATTAAAAATGAAGTTTTAAATCAATCTAAAGTATATATGAGTAAACTTGGTCTG
ACAGTTACCAATGCTTAATCAGTGAGGCACCTATCTCAGCGATCTGTCTATTTCGTTCATCCATAGTTGC
CTGACTCCCCGTCGTGTAGATAACTACGATACGGGAGGGCTTACCATCTGGCCCCAGTGCTGCAATGATA
CCGCGAGACCCACGCTCACCGGCTCCAGATTTATCAGCAATAAACCAGCCAGCCGGAAGGGCCGAGCGCA
GAAGTGGTCCTGCAACTTTATCCGCCTCCATCCAGTCTATTAATTGTTGCCGGGAAGCTAGAGTAAGTAG
TTCGCCAGTTAATAGTTTGCGCAACGTTGTTGCCATTGCTACAGGCATCGTGGTGTCACGCTCGTCGTTT
GGTATGGCTTCATTCAGCTCCGGTTCCCAACGATCAAGGCGAGTTACATGATCCCCCATGTTGTGCAAAA
AAGCGGTTAGCTCCTTCGGTCCTCCGATCGTTGTCAGAAGTAAGTTGGCCGCAGTGTTATCACTCATGGT
TATGGCAGCACTGCATAATTCTCTTACTGTCATGCCATCCGTAAGATGCTTTTCTGTGACTGGTGAGTAC
TCAACCAAGTCATTCTGAGAATAGTGTATGCGGCGACCGAGTTGCTCTTGCCCGGCGTCAATACGGGATA
ATACCGCGCCACATAGCAGAACTTTAAAAGTGCTCATCATTGGAAAACGTTCTTCGGGGCGAAAACTCTC
AAGGATCTTACCGCTGTTGAGATCCAGTTCGATGTAACCCACTCGTGCACCCAACTGATCTTCAGCATCT
TTTACTTTCACCAGCGTTTCTGGGTGAGCAAAAACAGGAAGGCAAAATGCCGCAAAAAAGGGAATAAGGG
CGACACGGAAATGTTGAATACTCATACTCTTCCTTTTTCAATATTATTGAAGCATTTATCAGGGTTATTG
TCTCATGAGCGGATACATATTTGAATGTATTTAGAAAAATAAACAAATAGGGGTTCCGCGCACATTTCCC
CGAAAAGTGCCACCTGAC
Features (pLannotate 1.2.2; 34 found; start..end, strand, type, name):
     31..83      -  misc_feature   bom (fragment): basis of mobility region from pBR322
    238..617     +  enhancer       CMV enhancer: human cytomegalovirus immediate early enhancer
    618..817     +  promoter       CMV promoter: human cytomegalovirus (CMV) immediate early promoter
    835..1015    +  LTR            5' LTR (truncated): truncated 5' long terminal repeat (LTR) from HIV-1
   1062..1187    +  misc_feature   HIV-1 Ψ: packaging signal of human immunodeficiency virus type 1
   1171..1534    +  CDS            HIV-1 gag (fragment): gag protein from human immunodeficiency virus 1; gag
   1680..1913    +  misc_feature   RRE: The Rev response element (RRE) of HIV-1 allows for Rev-dependent mRNA export from the nucleus to the cytoplasm.
   2290..2390    +  CDS            Rev (fragment): human immunodeficiency virus 1 (HIV-1) Rev protein; rev; enhances nuclear export of unspliced and incompletely spliced viral mRNAs
   2440..2557    +  misc_feature   cPPT/CTS: central polypurine tract and central termination sequence of HIV-1
   3220..3238    +  promoter       T7 promoter: promoter for bacteriophage T7 RNA polymerase
   3270..3294    +  protein_bind   attB1: mutant version of attB; recombination site for the Gateway® BP reaction BP Clonase™
   3295..4644    +  CDS            GCaMP6f: improved fluorescent protein-based calcium sensor (Chen et al., 2013)
   4714..5085    +  CDS            ble: BLE_STRHI - Experimental evidence at protein level: Swiss-Prot protein existence level 1. Binding protein with a strong affinity to the bleomycin family of antibiotics. From Streptoalloteichus hindustanus.
   5089..5113    -  protein_bind   attB2: mutant version of attB; recombination site for the Gateway® BP reaction BP Clonase™
   5139..5180    +  CDS            V5 tag: epitope tag from simian virus 5
   5234..5257    +  misc_feature   MCS (fragment): pBluescript multiple cloning site
   5257..5845    +  misc_feature   WPRE: woodchuck hepatitis virus posttranscriptional regulatory element
   5782..6363    +  CDS            nef (fragment): NEF_HV1H2 - Experimental evidence at protein level: Swiss-Prot protein existence level 1. Extracellular Nef protein targets CD4(+) T-lymphocytes for apoptosis by interacting with CXCR4 surface receptors. From Human immunodeficiency virus type 1 group M subtype B (isolate HXB2) (HIV-1).
   6370..6550    +  LTR            5' LTR (truncated): truncated 5' long terminal repeat (LTR) from HIV-1
   6582..6806    +  polyA_signal   bGH poly(A) signal: bovine growth hormone polyadenylation signal
   6810..6831    +  promoter       SV40 promoter (fragment): SV40 enhancer and early promoter
   6852..7280    +  rep_origin     f1 ori (sequence partly withheld): f1 bacteriophage origin of replication; arrow indicates direction of (+) strand synthesis
   7294..7623    +  promoter       SV40 promoter: SV40 enhancer and early promoter
   7671..7718    +  promoter       EM7 promoter: synthetic bacterial promoter&nbsp
   7737..8111    +  CDS            BleoR: antibiotic-binding protein; Sh ble from Streptoalloteichus hindustanus; confers resistance to bleomycin, phleomycin, and Zeocin™
   8121..8246    +  CDS            ble (fragment): BLE_KLEPN - Experimental evidence at protein level: Swiss-Prot protein existence level 1. Binding protein with a strong affinity to the bleomycin family of antibiotics. Binds to CL990; an antimitotic-antibiotic compound. From Klebsiella pneumoniae.
   8241..8362    +  polyA_signal   SV40 poly(A) signal: SV40 polyadenylation signal
   8435..8451    -  protein_bind   lac operator: The lac repressor binds to the lac operator to inhibit transcription in E. coli. This inhibition can be relieved by adding lactose or isopropyl-β-D-thiogalactopyranoside (IPTG). lac repressor encoded by lacI
   8459..8489    -  promoter       lac promoter: promoter for the E. coli lac operon
   8504..8525    -  protein_bind   CAP binding site: CAP binding activates transcription in the presence of cAMP. E. coli catabolite activator protein
   8538..8630    -  CDS            lacI (fragment): lac repressor; lacI; The lac repressor binds to the lac operator to inhibit transcription in E. coli. This inhibition can be relieved by adding lactose or isopropyl-β-D-thiogalactopyranoside (IPTG).
   8813..9401    -  rep_origin     ori: high-copy-number ColE1/pMB1/pBR322/pUC origin of replication
   9572..10432   -  CDS            AmpR: β-lactamase; bla; confers resistance to ampicillin, carbenicillin, and related antibiotics
  10433..10537   -  promoter       AmpR promoter: bla
