[The description below was written by a language model from this plasmid's Addgene catalogue record, the feature table of its GenBank file and pLannotate feature annotations shown in this document.]
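Description:
TroponinT-GCaMP5-Zeo is a 10.6 kb HIV-1-based lentiviral transfer plasmid for mammalian expression, made by LR recombination of a GCaMP5-2A-Zeo cassette into a TroponinT-Gateway destination backbone. It is maintained in E. coli through a high-copy ColE1/pUC origin and ampicillin resistance, and also carries an f1 origin. The viral genome is transcribed from a CMV enhancer/promoter fused to a truncated 5' LTR. It contains the Psi packaging signal with flanking gag sequence, the RRE for Rev-dependent export, the cPPT/CTS, a WPRE to enhance transcript expression, a truncated 3' LTR and a downstream bGH polyadenylation signal.

The payload sits between attB1 and attB2 sites. It encodes the genetically encoded calcium indicator GCaMP5, annotated as a His/T7/Xpress leader, a myosin light chain kinase calmodulin-binding peptide, a GFP-derived core and calmodulin. One automated annotation labels this ORF as the closely related GCaMP6f, whereas the catalogue names it GCaMP5. A T2A peptide links the sensor to a Sh ble gene, so the sensor and zeocin resistance are produced as separate proteins from one transcript. The catalogue gives the promoter as TNNT2 (cardiac troponin T). It is not annotated in either feature table but presumably occupies the unannotated region between the cPPT and the T7 promoter/attB1 site. A second SV40/EM7-driven BleoR cassette lies outside the LTRs in the plasmid backbone.

Because both reporter and selection depend on a cardiomyocyte-specific promoter, the construct marks and enriches cells that have acquired cardiac identity and reports their calcium transients. The associated publication used calcium activity as a functional readout for optimizing direct reprogramming of fibroblasts to cardiomyocytes. A few nucleotide mismatches to the reference sequence were noted, and the depositor considers them functionally unimportant.
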