Addgene plasmid #46027: TroponinT-GCaMP5-Zeo
Depositing lab: John Gearhart. Depositing organization: University of Pennsylvania. Publication: Optimization of direct fibroblast reprogramming to cardiomyocytes using calcium activity as a functional measure of success. Addis RC, Ifkovits JL, Pinto F, Kellam LD, Esteso P, Rentschler S, Christoforou N, Epstein JA, Gearhart JD. J Mol Cell Cardiol. 2013 Apr 13;60C:97-106. doi: 10.1016/j.yjmcc.2013.04.004. PubMed 23591016.
Backbone
  Vector backbone: TroponinT-Gateway
  Total vector size (bp): 10565
  Modifications to backbone: GCaMP5-2A-Zeo cloned into TroponinT-Gateway using LR Recombinase.
  Vector type: Mammalian Expression, Lentiviral
  Selectable markers: Zeocin
Growth in bacteria
  Bacterial resistance: Ampicillin, 100 μg/mL
  Growth temperature: 37°C
  Growth strain: Stbl3
  Copy number: High Copy
Gene/Insert
  Gene/Insert name: GCaMP5-2A-Zeo
  Species: Synthetic
  Insert size (bp): 1800
  Promoter: TNNT2
  Cloning method: Gateway Cloning
  Sequencing primers: 5′ T7
Terms and licenses: Academic/Nonprofit Terms; Industry Terms: Not Available to Industry
Depositor comments: Please note that Addgene's sequencing results identified nucleotide mismatches at bp# 3408, 4035, 4136 & 4641 when compared to the full plasmid sequence. According to the depositing laboratory, these differences are not a concern for the function of the plasmid.
How to cite: TroponinT-GCaMP5-Zeo was a gift from John Gearhart (Addgene plasmid # 46027 ; http://n2t.net/addgene:46027 ; RRID:Addgene_46027)
