>Addgene plasmid #46027 | TroponinT-GCaMP5-Zeo | addgene partial sequence | sequence record 66583 | EGFP_N
ACCATGCTCCCTCCGGTACCGCCCTTGTACAGCTCGTCCATGCCGAGAGTGATCCCGGCGGCGGTCACGA
ACTCCAGCAGGACCATGTGATCGCGCTTCTCGTTGGGGTCTTTCGAAAGTTTGGACTGCACGCTCAGGTA
GTGGTTGTCGGGCAGCAGCACGGGGCCGTCGCCGATGGGGGTGTTCTGCTGGTAGTGGTAGGCGAGCTGC
ACGCCGCCGTCCTCGATGTTGTGGCGGATCTTGAAGTTCGCCTTGATGCCGTTCTTCTGCTTGTCGGCCT
TGATATAGACGTTCTCGAGTGAGCTCAGCCGACCTATAGCTCTGACTGCGTGACCTGTCTTATTCCACTT
ACGACGTGACGAGTCGACCATGGTGGCGAGATCCTTATCGTCATCGTCGTACAGATCCCGACCCATTTGC
TGTCCACCAGTCATGCTAGCCATACCATGATGATGATGATGATGAGAACCCATAGCCTGCTTTTTTGTAC
AAACTTGTTGATCAAGCTTACCTAGCCAGCTTGGGTCTCCCTATAGTGAGTCGTATTACTCGAGGGTGGC
GGATCCTGGAGGCGTCTGCTCAGTCTCAGCGGGGACTGGGTGAGGCAGAGGATGGAGAGGGCTTTAAGCA
GGCATGTGGGCTGGGGCCTGGTGAGCCAGCCCTGCGGAGGGAGGAATGTGCGACAGGG
