>Addgene plasmid #46027 | TroponinT-GCaMP5-Zeo | addgene partial sequence | sequence record 66648 | EGFP_C
AGGGCGGTACCGGAGGGAGCATGGTGAGCAAGGGCGAGGAGCTGTTCACCGGGGTGGTGCCCATCCTGGT
CGAGCTGGACGGCGACGTAAACGGCCACAAGTTCAGCGTGTCCGGCGAGGGTGAGGGCGATGCCACCTAC
GGCAAGCTGACCCTGAAGTTCATCTGCACCACCGGCAAGCTGCCCGTGCCCTGGCCCACCCTCGTGACCA
CCCTGACCTACGGCGTGCAGTGCTTCAGCCGCTACCCCGACCACATGAAGCAGCACGACTTCTTCAAGTC
CGCCATGCCCGAGGGCTACATCCAGGAGCGCACCATCTTCTTCAAGGACGACGGCAACTACAAGACCCGC
GCCGAGGTGAAGTTCGAGGGCGACACCCTGGTGAACCGCATCGGGCTGAAGGGCATCGACTTCAAGGAGG
ACGGCAACATCCTGGGGCACAAGCTGGAGTACAACCTGCCGGACCAACTGACTGAAGAGCAGATCGCAGA
ATTTAAAGAGGCTTTCTCCCTATTTGACAAGGACGGGGATGGGACAATAACAACCAAGGAGCTGGGGACG
GTGATGCGGTCTCTGGGGCAGAACCCCACAGAAGCAGAGCTGCAGGACATGATCAATGAAGTAGATGCCG
ACGGTGACGGCACAATCGACTTCCCTGAGTTCCTGACAATGATGGCAAGAAAAATGAAATACACAGACAG
TGAAGAAGAAATTAGAGAAGCGTTCCGTGTGTTTGATAAGGATGGCAATGGCTACATCAGTGCA
