>Addgene plasmid #46027 | TroponinT-GCaMP5-Zeo | addgene partial sequence | sequence record 66650 | WPRE-R 5'-CATAGCGTAAAAGGAGCAACA-3'
AATTTTGTAATCCAGAGGTTGATTATCGATAAGCTTGATATCGAATTGAGGCTGATCAGCGGGTTTAAAC
TCAATGGTGATGGTGATGATGACCGGTACGCGTAGAATCGAGACCGAGGAGAGGGTTAGGGATAGGCTTA
CCTTCGAACCGCGGGCCCTCTAGATCAACCACTTTGTACAAGAAAGCTGGGTCTAGTCCTGTTCCTCAGC
TACAAAATGGACACAATTTCCAGCAGGGTCTCTGAGGGCAAATTCCCTTCCCCAAGGTTGTTCACCAATT
TCTGTCATGGCTGGGCCAGAGGCATCCCTGAAATTTGTGCTGACTACTTCTGACCATTCTGCATAAAGCT
CATCTAGGCCTCTGACCCAGACCCAAGCAAGGGTGTTGTCAGGGACAACTTGGTCCTGAACTGCTGAGAT
GAAGAGGGTGACATCATCTCTGACAACACCAGCAAAATCATCTTCAACAAAGTCTCTGGAGAATCCTAAT
CTGTCAGTCCAGAACTCTACAGCCCCTGCAACATCCCTTGCTGTGAGGACTGGGACTGCAGAAGTGAGTT
TGGCCATACCGGAAGGGCCGGGATTCTCCTCCACGTCACCGCATGTTAGAAGACTTCCTCTGCCCTCTCC
GGATCCCTTCGCTGTCATCATTTGTACAAACTCTTCGTAGTTTACCTGACCGTCCCCATCGATGTCTGCT
TCCCTGATCATTTCATCAACCTCTTCATCTGTTAACTTCTCTCCAAGGTTTGTCATCACGTGGCGAAGCT
CTGCTGCACTGATGTAGCCATTGCCATCCTTATCAAACACACGGAACGCTTCTCTAATTTCTTCTTCACT
GTCTGTGTATTTCATTTTTC
